Addgene plasmid #176836: DOX_SAM_CRISPR-activation-2A-GFP-AAVS1-targeting-construct
Purpose: Targeting construct for intergrating a doxycycline (DOX) inducible SAM CRISPR activation complex -2A-GFP to the AAVS1 locus.
Depositing lab: Rudolf Jaenisch. Depositing organization: Whitehead Institute for Biomedical Research. Publication: The nuclear receptor THRB facilitates differentiation of human PSCs into more mature hepatocytes. Ma H, de Zwaan E, Guo YE, Cejas P, Thiru P, van de Bunt M, Jeppesen JF, Syamala S, Dall'Agnese A, Abraham BJ, Fu D, Garrett-Engele C, Lee TI, Long HW, Griffith LG, Young RA, Jaenisch R. Cell Stem Cell. 2022 Apr 13. pii: S1934-5909(22)00150-3. doi: 10.1016/j.stem.2022.03.015. PubMed 35452598.
Backbone
  Vector backbone: pAAVS1
  Vector type: Unspecified
Growth in bacteria
  Bacterial resistance: Ampicillin, 100 μg/mL
  Growth temperature: 30°C
  Growth strain: NEB Stable
  Copy number: High Copy
Gene/Insert
  Gene/Insert name: dCas9-VP64-2A-MS2-p65-HSF1-2A-GFP
  Species: H. sapiens (human), Synthetic
  Mutation: See Depositor Comments Below
  Promoter: Tet operator (tetracycline inducible expression)
  Cloning method: Restriction Enzyme; 5′ cloning site KpnI (not destroyed); 3′ cloning site ClaI (not destroyed)
  Sequencing primers: 5′ gtaccacttcctaccctcgtaaac
Terms and licenses: Academic/Nonprofit Terms; Industry Terms: Not Available to Industry
Depositor comments: Please note: Plasmid contains K140R, I414T, and K1097R mutations in Cas9. These mutations are not known to affect plasmid function. Please visit https://www.biorxiv.org/content/10.1101/2022.03.24.485641v1 for bioRxiv preprint.
How to cite: DOX_SAM_CRISPR-activation-2A-GFP-AAVS1-targeting-construct was a gift from Rudolf Jaenisch (Addgene plasmid # 176836 ; http://n2t.net/addgene:176836 ; RRID:Addgene_176836)
