[The description below was written by a language model from this plasmid's Addgene catalogue record and pLannotate feature annotations shown in this document.]
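Description:
DOX_SAM_CRISPR-activation-2A-GFP-AAVS1-targeting-construct is a roughly 15 kb donor plasmid on a pAAVS1 backbone. It is designed to knock a doxycycline-inducible SAM (synergistic activation mediator) CRISPR activation system into the human AAVS1 safe-harbour site in intron 1 of PPP1R12C. It is propagated in E. coli through a high-copy ColE1/pUC-type origin with ampicillin resistance. The left and right AAVS1 homology arms flank the whole mammalian payload, so it can be inserted by homology-directed repair. The nuclease used to cut the locus is not part of this plasmid and is not specified in the record.

Just inside the left arm, a splice acceptor precedes a promoterless puromycin resistance gene with a bGH polyadenylation signal. This gene-trap layout means puromycin resistance should depend on splicing from the endogenous PPP1R12C transcript, which enriches for correctly targeted cells. Next comes a CAG-type promoter (CMV enhancer, chicken β-actin promoter, chimeric intron) driving a coding sequence annotated as tetR, followed by a rabbit β-globin poly(A). In a dox-inducible design this is presumably a TetR-derived transactivator, though the annotation identifies only the TetR portion. Two loxP sites bracket the puromycin and transactivator cassettes, which would permit their Cre-mediated excision.

In the opposite orientation, a TRE3G promoter drives a single open reading frame, dCas9-VP64-2A-MS2-p65-HSF1-2A-GFP, terminated by an SV40 poly(A). The 2A peptides separate the dCas9-VP64 fusion, the MS2 coat protein-p65-HSF1 activator that is recruited to MS2 aptamers in SAM-type guide RNAs, and EGFP as a reporter of induction. No guide RNA cassette is annotated, so guides must be supplied separately. The depositor notes K140R, I414T and K1097R substitutions in Cas9 that are not known to affect function. The associated publication concerns differentiation of human pluripotent stem cells into hepatocytes.
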