Features (pLannotate 1.2.2; 28 found; start..end, strand, type, name):
      1..804     +  misc_feature   HA-L: left homology arm from the adeno-associated virus integration site (AAVS1) within intron 1 of the human PPP1R12C gene
    806..839     +  protein_bind   loxP: Cre-mediated recombination occurs in the 8-bp core sequence (GCATACAT). Cre recombinase
    846..871     +  misc_feature   SA: splice acceptor site
    958..1557    +  CDS            PuroR: puromycin N-acetyltransferase; pac from Streptomyces alboniger; confers resistance to puromycin
   1595..1819    +  polyA_signal   bGH poly(A) signal: bovine growth hormone polyadenylation signal
   1825..2204    +  enhancer       CMV enhancer: human cytomegalovirus immediate early enhancer
   2206..2483    +  promoter       chicken β-actin promoter: No description available
   2484..3500    +  intron         chimeric intron: chimera between introns from chicken β-actin and rabbit β-globin
   3559..4176    +  CDS            tetR: TETR2_ECOLX - Experimental evidence at protein level: Swiss-Prot protein existence level 1. TetR is the repressor of the tetracycline resistance element; its N-terminal region forms a helix-turn-helix structure and binds DNA. Binding of tetracycline to TetR reduces the repressor affinity for the tetracycline resistance gene (tetA) promoter operator sites. From Escherichia coli.
   4310..4390    +  CDS            HBB (fragment): HBB_PONPY - Experimental evidence at transcript level: Swiss-Prot protein existence level 2. Involved in oxygen transport from the lung to the various peripheral tissues. From Pongo pygmaeus (Bornean orangutan).
   4461..4516    +  polyA_signal   β-globin poly(A) signal: rabbit β-globin polyadenylation signal (Gil and Proudfoot, 1987)
   4865..4898    +  protein_bind   loxP: Cre-mediated recombination occurs in the 8-bp core sequence (GCATACAT). Cre recombinase
   4909..4981    +  rep_origin     RSF ori (fragment): Plasmids containing the RSF 1030 origin of replication can be propagated in E. coli cells that contain additional plasmids with compatible origins.
   4983..5075    +  CDS            lacI (fragment): lac repressor; lacI; The lac repressor binds to the lac operator to inhibit transcription in E. coli. This inhibition can be relieved by adding lactose or isopropyl-β-D-thiogalactopyranoside (IPTG).
   5088..5109    +  protein_bind   CAP binding site: CAP binding activates transcription in the presence of cAMP. E. coli catabolite activator protein
   5124..5154    +  promoter       lac promoter: promoter for the E. coli lac operon
   5158..5180    +  protein_bind   lac operator (fragment): The lac repressor binds to the lac operator to inhibit transcription in E. coli. This inhibition can be relieved by adding lactose or isopropyl-β-D-thiogalactopyranoside (IPTG). lac repressor encoded by lacI
   5251..5372    -  polyA_signal   SV40 poly(A) signal: SV40 polyadenylation signal
   5389..6105    -  CDS            EGFP: the original enhanced GFP (Yang et al., 1996) mammalian codon-optimized
   6175..6546    -  CDS            HSF1: C-terminal activation domain from the human heat shock transcription factor HSF1
   6571..7113    -  CDS            Rela (fragment): TF65_MOUSE - Also known as Nfkb3. Experimental evidence at protein level: Swiss-Prot protein existence level 1. NF-kappa-B is a pleiotropic transcription factor present in almost all cell types and is the endpoint of a series of signal transduction events that are initiated by a vast array of stimuli related to many biological processes such as inflammation, immunity, differentiation, cell growth, tumorigenesis and apoptosis. NF-kappa-B is a homo- or heterodimeric complex formed by the Rel-like domain- containing proteins RELA/p65, RELB, NFKB1/p105, NFKB1/p50, REL and NFKB2/p52. The heterodime
   7204..7593    -  CDS            CAPSD_BPMS2: Experimental evidence at protein level: Swiss-Prot protein existence level 1. Acts as a translational repressor of viral replicase synthesis late in infection. This latter function is the result of capsid protein interaction with an RNA hairpin which contains the replicase ribosome-binding site. From Escherichia phage MS2 (Bacteriophage MS2).
   7903..12003   -  CDS            Cas9: Cas9 (Csn1) endonuclease from the Streptococcus pyogenes Type II CRISPR/Cas system generates RNA-guided double strand breaks in DNA
  12068..12444   -  promoter       TRE3G promoter: 3rd-generation Tet-responsive promoter that can be activated by binding of Tet-On® 3G
  12471..13307   +  misc_feature   HA-R: right homology arm from the adeno-associated virus integration site (AAVS1) within intron 1 of the human PPP1R12C gene
  13355..13943   -  rep_origin     ori: high-copy-number ColE1/pMB1/pBR322/pUC origin of replication
  14114..14974   -  CDS            AmpR: β-lactamase; bla; confers resistance to ampicillin, carbenicillin, and related antibiotics
  14975..15015   -  promoter       AmpR promoter (fragment): bla
>Addgene plasmid #176836 | DOX_SAM_CRISPR-activation-2A-GFP-AAVS1-targeting-construct | addgene full sequence | sequence record 346773 | Addgene NGS Result
TGCTTTCTCTGACCAGCATTCTCTCCCCTGGGCCTGTGCCGCTTTCTGTCTGCAGCTTGTGGCCTGGGTC
ACCTCTACGGCTGGCCCAGATCCTTCCCTGCCGCCTCCTTCAGGTTCCGTCTTCCTCCACTCCCTCTTCC
CCTTGCTCTCTGCTGTGTTGCTGCCCAAGGATGCTCTTTCCGGAGCACTTCCTTCTCGGCGCTGCACCAC
GTGATGTCCTCTGAGCGGATCCTCCCCGTGTCTGGGTCCTCTCCGGGCATCTCTCCTCCCTCACCCAACC
CCATGCCGTCTTCACTCGCTGGGTTCCCTTTTCCTTCTCCTTCTGGGGCCTGTGCCATCTCTCGTTTCTT
AGGATGGCCTTCTCCGACGGATGTCTCCCTTGCGTCCCGCCTCCCCTTCTTGTAGGCCTGCATCATCACC
GTTTTTCTGGACAACCCCAAAGTACCCCGTCTCCCTGGCTTTAGCCACCTCTCCATCCTCTTGCTTTCTT
TGCCTGGACACCCCGTTCTCCTGTGGATTCGGGTCACCTCTCACTCCTTTCATTTGGGCAGCTCCCCTAC
CCCCCTTACCTCTCTAGTCTGTGCTAGCTCTTCCAGCCCCCTGTCATGGCATCTTCCAGGGGTCCGAGAG
CTCAGCTAGTCTTCTTCCTCCAACCCGGGCCCCTATGTCCACTTCAGGACAGCATGTTTGCTGCCTCCAG
GGATCCTGTGTCCCCGAGCTGGGACCACCTTATATTCCCAGGGCCGGTTAATGTGGCTCTGGTTCTGGGT
ACTTTTATCTGTCCCCTCCACCCCACAGTGGGGCAATAACTTCGTATAGCATACATTATACGAAGTTATA
AGCTTCTGACCTCTTCTCTTCCTCCCACAGGGCCTCGAGAGATCTGGCAGCGGAGAGGGCAGAGGAAGTC
TTCTAACATGCGGTGACGTGGAGGAGAATCCCGGCCCTAGGCTCGAGATGACCGAGTACAAGCCCACGGT
GCGCCTCGCCACCCGCGACGACGTCCCCAGGGCCGTACGCACCCTCGCCGCCGCGTTCGCCGACTACCCC
GCCACGCGCCACACCGTCGATCCGGACCGCCACATCGAGCGGGTCACCGAGCTGCAAGAACTCTTCCTCA
CGCGCGTCGGGCTCGACATCGGCAAGGTGTGGGTCGCGGACGACGGCGCCGCGGTGGCGGTCTGGACCAC
GCCGGAGAGCGTCGAAGCGGGGGCGGTGTTCGCCGAGATCGGCCCGCGCATGGCCGAGTTGAGCGGTTCC
CGGCTGGCCGCGCAGCAACAGATGGAAGGCCTCCTGGCGCCGCACCGGCCCAAGGAGCCCGCGTGGTTCC
TGGCCACCGTCGGCGTCTCGCCCGACCACCAGGGCAAGGGTCTGGGCAGCGCCGTCGTGCTCCCCGGAGT
GGAGGCGGCCGAGCGCGCCGGGGTGCCCGCCTTCCTGGAGACCTCCGCGCCCCGCAACCTCCCCTTCTAC
GAGCGGCTCGGCTTCACCGTCACCGCCGACGTCGAGGTGCCCGAAGGACCGCGCACCTGGTGCATGACCC
GCAAGCCCGGTGCCTGATCTAGAGGGCCCGTTTAAACCCGCTGATCAGCCTCGACTGTGCCTTCTAGTTG
CCAGCCATCTGTTGTTTGCCCCTCCCCCGTGCCTTCCTTGACCCTGGAAGGTGCCACTCCCACTGTCCTT
TCCTAATAAAATGAGGAAATTGCATCGCATTGTCTGAGTAGGTGTCATTCTATTCTGGGGGGTGGGGTGG
GGCAGGACAGCAAGGGGGAGGATTGGGAAGACAATAGCAGGCATGCTGGGGATGCGGTGGGCTCTATGGG
TCTCGACATTGATTATTGACTAGTTATTAATAGTAATCAATTACGGGGTCATTAGTTCATAGCCCATATA
TGGAGTTCCGCGTTACATAACTTACGGTAAATGGCCCGCCTGGCTGACCGCCCAACGACCCCCGCCCATT
GACGTCAATAATGACGTATGTTCCCATAGTAACGCCAATAGGGACTTTCCATTGACGTCAATGGGTGGAG
TATTTACGGTAAACTGCCCACTTGGCAGTACATCAAGTGTATCATATGCCAAGTACGCCCCCTATTGACG
TCAATGACGGTAAATGGCCCGCCTGGCATTATGCCCAGTACATGACCTTATGGGACTTTCCTACTTGGCA
GTACATCTACGTATTAGTCATCGCTATTACCATGGTCGAGGTGAGCCCCACGTTCTGCTTCACTCTCCCC
ATCTCCCCCCCCTCCCCACCCCCAATTTTGTATTTATTTATTTTTTAATTATTTTGTGCAGCGATGGGGG
CGGGGGGGGGGGGGGGGCGCGCGCCRGGSGGGGSGGGGSGGGGSGRGGGGSGGGGSGGGGCGAGGCGGAG
AGGTGCGGCGGCAGCCAATCAGAGCGGCGCGCTCCGAAAGTTTCCTTTTATGGCGAGGCGGCGGCGGCGG
CGGCCCTATAAAAAGCGAAGCGCGCGGCGGGCGGGAGTCGCTGCGCGCTGCCTTCGCCCCGTGCCCCGCT
CCGCCGCCGCCTCGCGCCGCCCGCCCCGGCTCTGACTGACCGCGTTACTCCCACAGGTGAGCGGGCGGGA
CGGCCCTTCTCCTCCGGGCTGTAATTAGCGCTTGGTTTAATGACGGCTTGTTTCTTTTCTGTGGCTGCGT
GAAAGCCTTGAGGGGCTCCGGGAGGGCCCTTTGTGCGGGGGGAGCGGCTCGGGGGGTGCGTGCGTGTGTG
TGTGCGTGGGGAGCGCCGCGTGCGGCTCCGCGCTGCCCGGCGGCTGTGAGCGCTGCGGGCGCGGCGCGGG
GCTTTGTGCGCTCCGCAGTGTGCGCGAGGGGAGCGCGGCCGGGGGCGGTGCCCCGCGGTGCGGGGGGGGC
TGCGAGGGGAACAAAGGCTGCGTGCGGGGTGTGTGCGTGGGGGGGTGAGCAGGGGGTGTGGGCGCGTCGG
TCGGGCTGCAACCCCCCCTGCACCCCCCTCCCCGAGTTGCTGAGCACGGCCCGGCTTCGGGTGCGGGGCT
CCGTACGGGGCGTGGCGCGGGGCTCGCCGTGCCGGGCGGGGGGTGGCGGCAGGTGGGGGTGCCGGGCGGG
GCGGGGCCGCCTCGGGCCGGGGAGGGCTCGGGGGAGGGGCGCGGCGGCCCCCGGAGCGCCGGCGGCTGTC
GAGGCGCGGCGAGCCGCAGCCATTGCCTTTTATGGTAATCGTGCGAGAGGGCGCAGGGACTTCCTTTGTC
CCAAATCTGTGCGGAGCCGAAATCTGGGAGGCGCCGCCGCACCCCCTCTAGCGGGCGCGGGGCGAAGCGG
TGCGGCGCCGGCAGGAAGGAAATGGGCGGGGAGGGCCTTCGTGCGTCGCCGCGCCGCCGTCCCCTTCTCC
CTCTCCAGCCTCGGGGCTGTCCGCGGGGGGACGGCTGCCTTCGGGGGGGACGGGGCAGGGCGGGGTTCGG
CTTCTGGCGTGTGACCGGCGGCTCTAGAGCCTCTGCTAACCATGTTCATGCCTTCTTCTTTTTCCTACAG
CTCCTGGGCAACGTGCTGGTTATTGTGCTGTCTCATCATTTTGGCAAAGAATGTCGACATGAGCCGGCTG
GACAAGAGCAAAGTGATCAACAGCGCCCTGGAACTGCTGAACGGCGTGGGCATCGAGGGCCTGACCACCC
GGAAGCTGGCCCAGAAACTGGGCGTGGAACAGCCCACCCTGTACTGGCACGTGAAGAACAAGCGGGCCCT
GCTGGACGCCCTGCCCATCGAGATGCTGGACCGGCACCACACCCACAGCTGCCCTCTGGAAGGCGAGAGC
TGGCAGGACTTCCTGCGGAACAACGCCAAGAGCTACAGATGCGCCCTGCTGAGCCACCGGGACGGCGCCA
AAGTGCACCTGGGCACCAGACCCACCGAGAAGCAGTACGAGACACTGGAAAACCAGCTGGCCTTCCTGTG
CCAGCAGGGCTTCAGCCTGGAAAACGCCCTGTACGCCCTGAGCGCCGTGGGCCACTTCACCCTGGGCTGC
GTGCTGGAAGAACAGGAACACCAGGTCGCCAAAGAGGAAAGAGAGACACCCACCACCGACAGCATGCCCC
CCCTGCTGAAGCAGGCCATCGAGCTGTTCGACAGACAGGGCGCCGAGCCCGCCTTCCTGTTCGGCCTGGA
ACTGATCATCTGCGGCCTCGAGAAGCAGCTGAAGTGCGAGAGCGGCGGACCCACCGACGCCCTGGACGAC
TTCGACCTGGACATGCTGCCCGCCGATGCCCTGGATGATTTTGATCTGGATATGCTCCCTGCTGACGCTC
TCGATGACTTCGATCTCGATATGCTGCCAGGCTAAAACGCGTGAATTCACTCCTCAGGTGCAGGCTGCCT
ATCAGAAGGTGGTGGCTGGTGTGGCCAATGCCCTGGCTCACAAATACCACTGAGATCTTTTTCCCTCTGC
CAAAAATTATGGGGACATCATGAAGCCCCTTGAGCATCTGACTTCTGGCTAATAAAGGAAATTTATTTTC
ATTGCAATAGTGTGTTGGAATTTTTTGTGTCTCTCACTCGGAAGGACATATGGGAGGGCAAATCATTTAA
AACATCAGAATGAGTATTTGGTTTAGAGTTTGGCAACATATGCCCATATGCTGGCTGCCATGAACAAAGG
TTGGCTATAAAGAGGTCATCAGTATATGAAACAGCCCCCTGCTGTCCATTCCTTATTCCATAGAAAAGCC
TTGACTTGAGGTTAGATTTTTTTTATATTTTGTTTTGTGTTATTTTTTTCTTTAACATCCCTAAAATTTT
CCTTACATGTTTTACTAGCCAGATTTTTCCTCCTCTCCTGACTACTCCCAGTCATAGCTGTCCCTCTTCT
CTTATGGAGATCCCTCGACCTGCAGCCCAAGCTTATAACTTCGTATAGCATACATTATACGAAGTTATGC
GGCCGTCCTTTGAGTGAGCTGATACCGCTCGCCGCAGCCGAACGACCGAGCGCAGCGAGTCAGTGAGCGA
GGAAGCGGAAGAGCGCCCAATACGCAAACCGCCTCTCCCCGCGCGTTGGCCGATTCATTAATGCAGCTGG
CACGACAGGTTTCCCGACTGGAAAGCGGGCAGTGAGCGCAACGCAATTAATGTGAGTTAGCTCACTCATT
AGGCACCCCAGGCTTTACACTTTATGCTTCCGGCTCGTATGTTGTGTGGAATTGTGAGCGGATAACAATT
TCACACAGGAAACAGCTATGACCATGATTACGCCAAGCTCTAGCTAGAGGTCGACGGTATACAGACATGA
TAAGATACATTGATGAGTTTGGACAAACCACAACTAGAATGCAGTGAAAAAAATGCTTTATTTGTGAAAT
TTGTGATGCTATTGCTTTATTTGTAACCATTATAAGCTGCAATAAACAAGTTGGGGTGGGCGATCGATTT
ACTTGTACAGCTCGTCCATGCCGAGAGTGATCCCGGCGGCGGTCACGAACTCCAGCAGGACCATGTGATC
GCGCTTCTCGTTGGGGTCTTTGCTCAGGGCGGACTGGGTGCTCAGGTAGTGGTTGTCGGGCAGCAGCACG
GGGCCGTCGCCGATGGGGGTGTTCTGCTGGTAGTGGTCGGCGAGCTGCACGCTGCCGTCCTCGATGTTGT
GGCGGATCTTGAAGTTCACCTTGATGCCGTTCTTCTGCTTGTCGGCCATGATATAGACGTTGTGGCTGTT
GTAGTTGTACTCCAGCTTGTGCCCCAGGATGTTGCCGTCCTCCTTGAAGTCGATGCCCTTCAGCTCGATG
CGGTTCACCAGGGTGTCGCCCTCGAACTTCACCTCGGCGCGGGTCTTGTAGTTGCCGTCGTCCTTGAAGA
AGATGGTGCGCTCCTGGACGTAGCCTTCGGGCATGGCGGACTTGAAGAAGTCGTGCTGCTTCATGTGGTC
GGGGTAGCGGCTGAAGCACTGCACGCCGTAGGTCAGGGTGGTCACGAGGGTGGGCCAGGGCACGGGCAGC
TTGCCGGTGGTGCAGATGAACTTCAGGGTCAGCTTGCCGTAGGTGGCATCGCCCTCGCCCTCGCCGGACA
CGCTGAACTTGTGGCCGTTTACGTCGCCGTCCAGCTCGACCAGGATGGGCACCACCCCGGTGAACAGCTC
CTCGCCCTTGCTCACTGGGCCAGGATTCTCCTCGACGTCACCGCATGTTAGCAGACTTCCTCTGCCCTCT
CCACTGCCGCTAGCGGAGACAGTGGGGTCCTTGGCTTTGGGAGGCTCCGAGCCTGTCAGCAGGGAGATGG
TGGGGTCCTCGGCGAAGCCGTCCCCTTCGGAGAAGTAGGAGCCCTCTCCCAGCTCAAACAGCACCGGCAG
GTCGTTGCTCCCGGTGTCCACGGAGCCGGGGTCCAGCAGGAACAGCGGCTGCGCTGTGTAGTGCACCAGC
TGCTTCCCTGAATCCGGGCTGCTGTTCTCTGCCTCGGGAGGCCTGGGGGGCTCCTGGGGAGACAGGAGCT
CTTGGATACTGGCCAGGCTGCTGTCAAGGTCAGGCAGGCTCATGTCGGGCACGGTCACCGAGGGGCTGAA
CAGGTCCAGCAGGGCACTGGTGTCCACGCTGAAGCCGCTTCCACCTCCTCCCTGCCCACTAGAGGAAATC
TGTGACAGCAGGGCACTAAAGTCCATATCAGCGATGCTTGAGAAGTCTTCATCTCCGGACAGCCCATTAG
GCAGGCCGCTGGTTCCCAGGGGAGTTGGAGCGGGGTCGGGGGGCCGCTGGCTGCCGGTCACCAGCCGGGT
AATGGCTTCGGGGTACTCCATCAGCATTGGTTCGGCTGTACTATGAGACATGGACACGCCCTGATTCAGC
AGCTGCTGAAACTCAGAGTTGTCCACGGAGGCCAGATCTGTGAACACTCCGGGATCGGTGCTGTTCCCCA
GCAGAGCTCCCAGGTCCTCATCAGCGTCGAACTGCAGGTGCAGCAGAGCTTCACTCAGAGTCCCCTCGCC
GGCCTGTGTAGACTTGGGCACTGGAGCGCTCAGTGACTGGGGTGGTCCTGGGGTCAGCACAGGGGCTGGA
GCAGGTGGCTGGGCCAGAGGCACCATAGCACTAGAGGGCACCATAGTCTGGGCCAGCACTGGAGCGGAGC
TAGGGGCCAGAGCCAGGGCCTGGTTGCTGATCTGCCCTGAAGGGGATCCAGCGGCCGCCACCTTCCTCTT
TTTCTTAGGTCCGCTACCTCCTCCTCCGCTTCCTCCTCCTCCGCTTCCACCTCCTCCAGCGCTGTAGATA
CCTGAGTTAGCGGCGATGGCGGAAGGGATAGGATTACCGTCTTTGAGGAGCCCCTGCATTGCCTTCACGA
TGAGTTCACAGTCAGAATTGGTAGCGAAAATTGGGATAGTGAGCTCCATGTTCAGGTAGGACCTCCAAGC
GGCGACAGGCAGTTCGACTCCGCCCACTGTCTGGGTAGCCACTTTGGGGACCTCCACCTTGATGGTATAC
TTTCTCTTCTGGGCACTAGACTGCCTGACGCTGCATGTCACCTTGTAGGCCTGGCTCCGTGAGTTGGAGC
TGATCCACTCTGCCACCCCATTAGCGAAATTAGAAGGAGCCACTGTCACATCCCCTGTCCCACCATTGTC
CACGAGCACGAACTGAGTAAAGTTTGAAGCCATGGGGCCAGGGTTCTCTTCCACGTCGCCACATGTCAGC
AGGCTGCCTCTGCCCTCGTTAATCAGCATGTCCAGGTCGAAATCATCAAGGGCGTCACTGCCGAGCATGT
CGAGGTCAAAGTCATCAAGGGCATCCGAACCAAGCATGTCAAGGTCAAAATCATCGAGGGCGTCACTTCC
CAGCATATCCAGATCAAAATCGTCCAATGCGTCAGCCCGTCCGGATCCAGCGGCCGCCACCTTCCTCTTT
TTCTTAGGTCCGCTACCTCCTCCTCCGCTTCCTCCTCCTCCGCTTCCACCTCCTCCAGCGCTGTCGCCTC
CCAGCTGAGACAGGTCGATCCGTGTCTCGTACAGGCCGGTGATGCTCTGGTGGATCAGGGTGGCGTCCAG
CACCTCTTTGGTGCTGGTGTACCTCTTCCGGTCGATGGTGGTGTCAAAGTACTTGAAGGCGGCAGGGGCT
CCCAGATTGGTCAGGGTAAACAGGTGGATGATATTCTCGGCCTGCTCTCTGATGGGCTTATCCCGGTGCT
TGTTGTAGGCGGACAGCACTTTGTCCAGATTAGCGTCGGCCAGGATCACTCTCTTGGAGAACTCGCTGAT
CTGCTCGATGATCTCGTCCAGGTAGTGCTTGTGCTGTTCCACAAACAGCTGTTTCTGCTCATTATCCTCG
GGGGAGCCCTTCAGCTTCTCATAGTGGCTGGCCAGGTACAGGAAGTTCACATATTTGGAGGGCAGGGCCA
GTTCGTTTCCCTTCTGCAGTTCGCCGGCAGAGGCCAGCATTCTCTTCCGGCCGTTTTCCAGCTCGAACAG
GGAGTACTTAGGCAGCTTGATGATCAGGTCCTTTTTCACTTCTTTGTAGCCCTTGGCTTCCAGAAAGTCG
ATGGGATTCTTCTCGAAGCTGCTTCTTTCCATGATGGTGATCCCCAGCAGCTCTTTCACACTCTTCAGTT
TCTTGGACTTGCCCTTTTCCACTTTGGCCACCACCAGCACAGAATAGGCCACGGTGGGGCTGTCGAAGCC
GCCGTACTTCTTAGGGTCCCAGTCCTTCTTTCTGGCGATCAGCTTATCGCTGTTCCTCTTGGGCAGGATA
GACTCTTTGCTGAAGCCGCCTGTCTGCACCTCGGTCCTTTTCACGATATTCACTTGGGGCATGCTCAGCA
CTTTCCGCACGGTGGCAAAATCCCGGCCCTTATCCCACACGATCTCCCCGGTTTCGCCGTTTGTCTCGAT
CAGAGGCCGCTTCCGGATCTCGCCGTTGGCCAGGGTAATCTCGGTCTTGAAAAAGTTCATGATGTTGCTG
TAGAAGAAGTACTTGGCGGTAGCCTTGCCGATTTCCTGCTCGCTCTTGGCGATCATCTTCCGCACGTCGT
ACACCTTGTAGTCGCCGTACACGAACTCGCTTTCCAGCTTAGGGTACTTTTTGATCAGGGCGGTTCCCAC
GACGGCGTTCAGGTAGGCGTCGTGGGCGTGGTGGTAGTTGTTGATCTCGCGCACTTTGTAAAACTGGAAA
TCCTTCCGGAAATCGGACACCAGCTTGGACTTCAGGGTGATCACTTTCACTTCCCGGATCAGCTTGTCAT
TCTCGTCGTACTTAGTGTTCATCCGGGAGTCCAGGATCTGTGCCACGTGCTTTGTGATCTGCCGGGTTTC
CACCAGCTGTCTCTTGATGAAGCCGGCCTTATCCAGTTCGCTCAGGCCGCCTCTCTCGGCCTTGGTCAGA
TTGTCGAACTTTCTCTGGGTAATCAGCTTGGCGTTCAGCAGCTGCCGCCAGTAGTTCTTCATCTTCTTCA
CGACCTCTTCGGAGGGCACGTTGTCGCTCTTGCCCCGGTTCTTGTCGCTTCTGGTCAGCACCTTGTTGTC
GATGGAGTCGTCCTTCAGAAAGCTCTGAGGCACGATAGCGTCCACATCGTAGTCGGACAGCCGGTTGATG
TCCAGTTCCTGGTCCACGTACATATCCCGCCCATTCTGCAGGTAGTACAGGTACAGCTTCTCGTTCTGCA
GCTGGGTGTTTTCCACGGGGTGTTCTTTCAGGATCTGGCTGCCCAGCTCTTTGATGCCCTCTTCGATCCG
CTTCATTCTCTCGCGGCTGTTCTTCTGTCCCTTCTGGGTGGTCTGGTTCTCTCTGGCCATTTCGATCACG
ATGTTCTCGGGCTTGTGCCGGCCCATCACTTTCACGAGCTCGTCCACCACCTTCACTGTCTGCAGGATGC
CCTTCTTAATGGCGGGGCTGCCGGCCAGATTGGCAATGTGCTCGTGCAGGCTATCGCCCTGGCCGGACAC
CTGGGCTTTCTGGATGTCCTCTTTAAAGGTCAGGCTGTCGTCGTGGATCAGCTGCATGAAGTTTCTGTTG
GCGAAGCCGTCGGACTTCAGGAAATCCAGGATTGTCTTGCCGGACTGCTTGTCCCGGATGCCGTTGATCA
GCTTCCGGCTCAGCCTGCCCCAGCCGGTGTATCTCCGCCGCTTCAGCTGCTTCATCACTTTGTCGTCGAA
CAGGTGGGCATAGGTTTTCAGCCGTTCCTCGATCATCTCTCTGTCCTCAAACAGTGTCAGGGTCAGCACG
ATATCTTCCAGAATGTCCTCGTTTTCCTCATTGTCCAGGAAGTCCTTGTCCTTGATAATTTTCAGCAGAT
CGTGGTATGTGCCCAGGGAGGCGTTGAACCGATCTTCCACGCCGGAGATTTCCACGGAGTCGAAGCACTC
GATTTTCTTGAAGTAGTCCTCTTTCAGCTGCTTCACGGTCACTTTCCGGTTGGTCTTGAACAGCAGGTCC
ACGATGGCCTTTTTCTGCTCGCCGCTCAGGAAGGCGGGCTTTCTCATTCCCTCGGTCACGTATTTCACTT
TGGTCAGCTCGTTATACACGGTGAAGTACTCGTACAGCAGGCTGTGCTTGGGCAGCACCTTCTCGTTGGG
CAGGTTCTTATCGAAGTTGGTCATCCGCTCGATGAAGCTCTGGGCGGAAGCGCCCTTGTCCACCACTTCC
TCGAAGTTCCAGGGGGTGATGGTTTCCTCGCTCTTTCTGGTCATCCAGGCGAATCTGCTGTTTCCCCTGG
CCAGAGGGCCCACGTAGTAGGGGATGCGGAAGGTCAGGATCTTCTCGATCTTTTCCCGGTTGTCCTTCAG
GAATGGGTAAAAATCTTCCTGCCGCCGCAGAATGGCGTGCAGCTCTCCCAGGTGGGTCTGGTGGGGGATG
CTGCCGTTGTCGAAGGTCCGCTGCTTCCGCAGCAGGTCCTCTCTGTTCAGCTTCACGAGCAGTTCCTCGG
TGCCGTCCATCTTTTCCAGGATGGGCTTGATGAACTTGTAGAACTCTTCCTGGCTGGCTCCGCCGTCAAT
GTAGCCGGCGTAGCCGTTCTTGCTCTGGTCGAAGAAAATCTCTTTGTACTTCTCAGGCAGCTGCTGCCGC
ACGAGAGCTTTCAGCAGGGTCAGGTCCTGGTGGTGCTCGTCGTATCTCTTGATCATAGAGGCGCTCAGGG
GGGCCTTGGTGATCTCGGTGTTCACTCTCAGGATGTCGCTCAGCAGGATGGCGTCGGACAGGTTCTTGGC
GGCCAGAAACAGGTCGGCGTACTGGTCGCCGATCTGGGCCAGCAGGTTGTCCAGGTCGTCGTCGTAGGTG
TCCTTGCTCAGCTGCAGTTTGGCATCCTCGGCCAGGTCGAAGTTGCTCTTGAAGTTGGGGGTCAGGCCCA
GGCTCAGGGCAATCAGGTTGCCGAACAGGCCATTCTTCTTCTCGCCGGGCAGCTGGGCGATCAGATTTTC
CAGCCGTCTGCTCTTGCTCAGTCTGGCAGACAGGATGGCCTTGGCGTCCACGCCGCTGGCGTTGATGGGG
TTTTCCTCGAACAGCTGGTTGTAGGTCTGCACCAGCTGGATGAACAGCTTGTCCACGTCGCTGTTGTCGG
GGTTCAGGTCGCCCTCGATCAGGAAGTGGCCCCGGAACTTGATCATGTGGGCCAGGGCCAGATAGATCAG
CCGCAGGTCGGCCTTGTCGGTGCTGTCCACCAGTTTCCTTCTCAGGTGGTAGATGGTGGGGTACTTCTCG
TGGTAGGCCACCTCGTCCACGATGTTGCCGAAGATGGGGTGCCGCTCGTGCTTCTTATCCTCTTCCACCA
GGAAGGACTCTTCCAGTCTGTGGAAGAAGCTGTCGTCCACCTTGGCCATCTCGTTGCTGAAGATCTCTTG
CAGATAGCAGATCCGGTTCTTCCGTCTGGTGTATCTTCTTCTGGCGGTTCTCTTCAGCCGGGTGGCCTCG
GCTGTTTCGCCGCTGTCGAACAGCAGGGCTCCGATCAGGTTCTTCTTGATGCTGTGCCGGTCGGTGTTGC
CCAGCACCTTGAATTTCTTGCTGGGCACCTTGTACTCGTCGGTGATCACGGCCCAGCCCACAGAGTTGGT
GCCGATGGCCAGGCCGATGCTGTACTTCTTGTCGCTGGCCTCCACCTTTCTCTTCTTCTTGGGGCTCATG
GTGGTACCTAAGTTAATTAACCTTAAGTTTACGAGGGTAGGAAGTGGTACGGAAAGTTGGTATAAGACAA
AAGTGTTGTGGAATTGCTCCAGGCGATCTGACGGTTCACTAAACGAGCTCTGCTTTTATAGGCGCCCACC
GTACACGCCTAAAGCTTATACGTTCTCTATCACTGATAGGGAGTAAACTGGATATACGTTCTCTATCACT
GATAGGGAGTAAACTGTAGATACGTTCTCTATCACTGATAGGGAGTAAACTGGTCATACGTTCTCTATCA
CTGATAGGGAGTAAACTCCTTATACGTTCTCTATCACTGATAGGGAGTAAAGTCTGCATACGTTCTCTAT
CACTGATAGGGAGTAAACTCTTCATACGTTCTCTATCACTGATAGGGAGTAAACCACTGTGGGGTGGAGA
TATCAGCTTTACTAGGGACAGGATTGGTGACAGAAAAGCCCCATCCTTAGGCCTCCTCCTTCCTAGTCTC
CTGATATTGGGTCTAACCCCCACCTCCTGTTAGGCAGATTCCTTATCTGGTGACACACCCCCATTTCCTG
GAGCCATCTCTCTCCTTGCCAGAACCTCTAAGGTTTGCTTACGATGGAGCCAGAGAGGATCCTGGGAGGG
AGAGCTTGGCAGGGGGTGGGAGGGAAGGGGGGGATGCGTGACCTGCCCGGTTCTCAGTGGCCACCCTGCG
CTACCCTCTCCCAGAACCTGAGCTGCTCTGACGCGGCTGTCTGGTGCGTTTCACTGATCCTGGTGCTGCA
GCTTCCTTACACTTCCCAAGAGGAGAAGCAGTTTGGAAAAACAAAATCAGAATAAGTTGGTCCTGAGTTC
TAACTTTGGCTCTTCACCTTTCTAGTCCCCAATTTATATTGTTCCTCCGTGCGTCAGTTTTACCTGTGAG
ATAAGGCCAGTAGCCAGCCCCGTCCTGGCAGGGCTGTGGTGAGGAGGGGGGTGTCCGTGTGGAAAACTCC
CTTTGTGAGAATGGTGCGTCCTAGGTGTTCACCAGGTCGTGGCCGCCTCTACTCCCTTTCTCTTTCTCCA
TCCTTCTTTCCTTAAAGAGTCCCCAGTGCTATCTGGGACATATTCCTCCGCCCAGAGCAGGGTCCCGCTT
CCCTAAGGCCCTGCTCTGGGCTTCTGGGTTTGAGTCCTTGGCAAGCCCAGGAGAGGCGCTCAGGCTTCCC
TGTCCCCCTTCCTCGTCCACCATCTCATGCCCCTGGCTCTCCTGCCCCTTCCCTACAGGGGTTCCTGGCT
CTGCTCTAAGGGCGAATTCGCCAGGAACCGTAAAAAGGCCGCGTTGCTGGCGTTTTTCCATAGGCTCCGC
CCCCCTGACGAGCATCACAAAAATCGACGCTCAAGTCAGAGGTGGCGAAACCCGACAGGACTATAAAGAT
ACCAGGCGTTTCCCCCTGGAAGCTCCCTCGTGCGCTCTCCTGTTCCGACCCTGCCGCTTACCGGATACCT
GTCCGCCTTTCTCCCTTCGGGAAGCGTGGCGCTTTCTCATAGCTCACGCTGTAGGTATCTCAGTTCGGTG
TAGGTCGTTCGCTCCAAGCTGGGCTGTGTGCACGAACCCCCCGTTCAGCCCGACCGCTGCGCCTTATCCG
GTAACTATCGTCTTGAGTCCAACCCGGTAAGACACGACTTATCGCCACTGGCAGCAGCCACTGGTAACAG
GATTAGCAGAGCGAGGTATGTAGGCGGTGCTACAGAGTTCTTGAAGTGGTGGCCTAACTACGGCTACACT
AGAAGAACAGTATTTGGTATCTGCGCTCTGCTGAAGCCAGTTACCTTCGGAAAAAGAGTTGGTAGCTCTT
GATCCGGCAAACAAACCACCGCTGGTAGCGGTGGTTTTTTTGTTTGCAAGCAGCAGATTACGCGCAGAAA
AAAAGGATCTCAAGAAGATCCTTTGATCTTTTCTACGGGGTCTGACGCTCAGTGGAACGAAAACTCACGT
TAAGGGATTTTGGTCATGAGATTATCAAAAAGGATCTTCACCTAGATCCTTTTAAATTAAAAATGAAGTT
TTAAATCAATCTAAAGTATATATGAGTAAACTTGGTCTGACAGTTACCAATGCTTAATCAGTGAGGCACC
TATCTCAGCGATCTGTCTATTTCGTTCATCCATAGTTGCCTGACTCCCCGTCGTGTAGATAACTACGATA
CGGGAGGGCTTACCATCTGGCCCCAGTGCTGCAATGATACCGCGAGACCCACGCTCACCGGCTCCAGATT
TATCAGCAATAAACCAGCCAGCCGGAAGGGCCGAGCGCAGAAGTGGTCCTGCAACTTTATCCGCCTCCAT
CCAGTCTATTAATTGTTGCCGGGAAGCTAGAGTAAGTAGTTCGCCAGTTAATAGTTTGCGCAACGTTGTT
GCCATTGCTACAGGCATCGTGGTGTCACGCTCGTCGTTTGGTATGGCTTCATTCAGCTCCGGTTCCCAAC
GATCAAGGCGAGTTACATGATCCCCCATGTTGTGCAAAAAAGCGGTTAGCTCCTTCGGTCCTCCGATCGT
TGTCAGAAGTAAGTTGGCCGCAGTGTTATCACTCATGGTTATGGCAGCACTGCATAATTCTCTTACTGTC
ATGCCATCCGTAAGATGCTTTTCTGTGACTGGTGAGTACTCAACCAAGTCATTCTGAGAATAGTGTATGC
GGCGACCGAGTTGCTCTTGCCCGGCGTCAATACGGGATAATACCGCGCCACATAGCAGAACTTTAAAAGT
GCTCATCATTGGAAAACGTTCTTCGGGGCGAAAACTCTCAAGGATCTTACCGCTGTTGAGATCCAGTTCG
ATGTAACCCACTCGTGCACCCAACTGATCTTCAGCATCTTTTACTTTCACCAGCGTTTCTGGGTGAGCAA
AAACAGGAAGGCAAAATGCCGCAAAAAAGGGAATAAGGGCGACACGGAAATGTTGAATACTCATACTCTT
CCTTTTTCAATATTATTGAAGCATTTATCAGGGTTGAATTCGCCCTT
